Addgene plasmid #30188: pGEX-MK3
Depositing lab: Bruce Tempel. Depositing organization: University of Washington.
Backbone
  Vector backbone: pGEX-KG
  Backbone manufacturer: Amersham
  Backbone size w/o insert (bp): 3200
  Vector type: Bacterial Expression
Growth in bacteria
  Bacterial resistance: Ampicillin, 100 μg/mL
  Growth temperature: 37°C
  Growth strain: DH5alpha
  Copy number: High Copy
Gene/Insert
  Gene/Insert name: Kcna3 (alt names: Kv1.3; MK3)
  Species: M. musculus (mouse)
  Insert size (bp): 2400
  GenBank ID: NM_008418
  Entrez Gene: Kcna3 (a.k.a. Kca1-3, Kv1.3, Mk-3)
  Cloning method: Restriction Enzyme; 5′ cloning site BglII (destroyed during cloning); 3′ cloning site KpnI (not destroyed)
  Sequencing primers: 5′ SP6; 3′ T7
Terms and licenses: Academic/Nonprofit Terms; Industry Terms: Not Available to Industry
How to cite: pGEX-MK3 was a gift from Bruce Tempel (Addgene plasmid # 30188 ; http://n2t.net/addgene:30188 ; RRID:Addgene_30188)
