[The description below was written by a language model from this plasmid's Addgene catalogue record.]
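Description:
pGEX-MK3 is a bacterial expression plasmid carrying the mouse Kcna3 gene, which encodes the voltage-gated potassium channel subunit Kv1.3 (also called MK3), in the pGEX-KG backbone. It is propagated in E. coli as a high-copy plasmid under ampicillin selection. The record lists the backbone as about 3.2 kb and the insert as about 2.4 kb. The insert was placed by restriction cloning, with a BglII site at the 5′ junction that was destroyed in the process and a KpnI site at the 3′ junction that remains intact.

pGEX-family vectors are generally designed to produce proteins in E. coli as fusions to an N-terminal glutathione S-transferase (GST) tag from an IPTG-inducible tac promoter, which allows affinity purification on glutathione resin, and pGEX-KG is a derivative with a protease-cleavable, glycine-rich linker after GST. However, the record gives no feature table and does not explicitly state the promoter, any tag, or whether the Kcna3 coding sequence is in frame with GST, so a GST–Kv1.3 fusion is the expected arrangement rather than a documented one. The 2.4 kb insert size suggests that sequence beyond the coding region, such as untranslated regions, may be included, but this is not specified. The listed sequencing primers, SP6 and T7, are not typical of pGEX vectors and may reflect flanking sequence carried over from an earlier cloning vector, though the record offers no explanation. The intended use is also not stated. A construct of this kind would typically serve as a source of the mouse Kv1.3 clone or for making recombinant protein, for example as an antigen or for binding studies.
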