>Addgene plasmid #30188 | pGEX-MK3 | addgene partial sequence | sequence record 35369 | 30188 with SP6
AATAAACGCTCAACTTTGGCAGATCCCCCGGGCTGCAGAGCCCCGGCCACGCCGAGCTGCCGCCAGACAT
GACCGTGGTGCCCGGGGACCACCTGCTGGAGCCAGAGGCGGCGGGAGGCGGTGGCGGGGACCCGCCTCAG
GGAGGCTGTGGCAGTGGCGGCGGCGGTGGCGGCTGCGACCGCTACGAGCCACTGCCACCCGCGCTGCCCG
CCGCGGGCGAGCAAGATTGCTGCGGCGAGCGTGTGGTCATCAACATCTCCGGGCTGCGCTTCGAGACGCA
GCTCAAGACCCTCTGCCAGTTCCCCGAGACACTGCTGGGCGACCCCAAGCGGCGCATGCGGTACTTTGAC
CCACTCCGCAATGAGTACTTCTTCGACCGCAACCGACCCAGCTTCGACGCCATCCTCTACTACTACCAGT
CCGGGGGCCGCATTCGCCGGCCGGTCAACGTGCCCATCGACATCTTCTCCGAGGAGATCCGCTTTTACCA
GCTGGGTGAGGAGGCCATGGAAAAGTTCCGTGAGGATGAGGGCTTCCTGCGGGAGGAGGAGCGACCCCTG
CCCCGCCGTGACTTCCAGCGCCAGGTGTGGCTGCTCTTCGAATATCCGGAGAGCTCCGGGCCGGCCCGGG
GCATTGCCATTGTGTCAGTGCTGGTCATTCTCATCTCCATTGTCATCTTCTGCTTGGAGACGCTTCCCGA
GTTTCGCGATGAGAAAGACTATCCCGCCTCCCCGTCGCAGGACGTGTTTGAGGCTGCCAACAACAGCACG
TCGGGGGCCCCTTCTGGAGCCTCCAGCTTCTCGGACCCCTTCTTCGTGGTGGAGACCTTGTGCATCATCT
GGTTCTCCTTTGAGCTTCTGGTGCGGTTCTTTGCTTGCCC
